Addgene plasmid #218018: pMBS-864
Purpose: GST-tag fused to TEV Protease cleavage site for protein purification and cleavage
Depositing lab: Michael Schroda. Depositing organization: Rheinland-Pfälzische Technische Universität Kaiserslautern. Publication: A Modular Cloning Toolkit for the production of recombinant proteins in Leishmania tarentolae. Hieronimus K, Donauer T, Klein J, Hinkel B, Spanle JV, Probst A, Niemeyer J, Kibrom S, Kiefer AM, Schneider L, Husemann B, Bischoff E, Mohring S, Bayer N, Klein D, Engels A, Ziehmer BG, Stiebeta J, Moroka P, Schroda M, Deponte M. Microb Cell. 2024 Apr 30;11:128-142. doi: 10.15698/mic2024.04.821. eCollection 2024. PubMed 38799406.
Backbone
  Vector backbone: pAGM1301
  Backbone manufacturer: Sylvestre Marillonnet (Addgene plasmid #47989)
  Backbone size w/o insert (bp): 2845
  Total vector size (bp): 2935
  Vector type: Synthetic Biology
Growth in bacteria
  Bacterial resistance: Spectinomycin, 50 μg/mL
  Growth temperature: 37°C
  Growth strain: DH5alpha
  Copy number: High Copy
Gene/Insert
  Gene/Insert name: GST-tag (alt name: Glutathione S-transferase-tag)
  Species: Synthetic
  Insert size (bp): 692
  Tag / fusion protein: TEV protease cleavage site (N terminal on insert)
  Cloning method: Golden Gate
  Sequencing primers: 5′ CAATACGCAAACCGCCTCTCC; 3′ AATAGGCGTATCACGAGGC
Terms and licenses: Academic/Nonprofit Terms; Industry Terms: Not Available to Industry
Depositor comments: Level 0 MoClo Part Position B5, insert can be released via BsaI digest
How to cite: pMBS-864 was a gift from Michael Schroda (Addgene plasmid # 218018 ; http://n2t.net/addgene:218018 ; RRID:Addgene_218018)
