[The description below was written by a language model from this plasmid's Addgene catalogue record and pLannotate feature annotations shown in this document.]
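Description:
pMBS-864 is a Level 0 Modular Cloning (MoClo) part plasmid built in the pAGM1301 backbone and classed as a synthetic biology vector. It is not an expression vector: no promoter or terminator driving the insert is annotated, and it serves only to store a standardized coding module. It is maintained in E. coli from a high-copy ColE1/pUC-type origin and selected with spectinomycin through the aadA gene, which sits downstream of an annotated AmpR (bla) promoter. The short lacI, integrase and gentamicin acetyltransferase fragments in the feature table appear to be leftovers of the backbone and resistance cassette and have no functional role. The sequenced record, at about 2.9 kb, agrees closely with the listed total size.

The payload is a roughly 0.7 kb synthetic module encoding a glutathione S-transferase tag, which the annotation matches to the 26 kDa GST of Schistosoma japonicum. It is preceded at its N-terminus by a TEV protease cleavage site, although that site is not separately annotated. The part occupies MoClo position B5, the slot conventionally used for C-terminal tags. In an assembled transcription unit, the protein of interest would therefore be followed by the TEV site and then GST. The insert is released by BsaI digestion, so it can be joined in a defined order with other Level 0 parts by Golden Gate assembly. The plasmid belongs to a toolkit for recombinant protein production in Leishmania tarentolae. There, the module allows fusion proteins to be affinity purified on glutathione resin and the GST moiety to be removed afterwards with TEV protease.
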