Features (pLannotate 1.2.2; 7 found; start..end, strand, type, name):
    668..717     +  CDS            lacI (fragment): lac repressor; lacI; The lac repressor binds to the lac operator to inhibit transcription in E. coli. This inhibition can be relieved by adding lactose or isopropyl-β-D-thiogalactopyranoside (IPTG).
    758..1411    +  CDS            GST26_SCHJA: Experimental evidence at protein level: Swiss-Prot protein existence level 1. GST isoenzymes appear to play a central role in the parasite detoxification system. Other functions are also suspected including a role in increasing the solubility of haematin in the parasite gut. From Schistosoma japonicum (Blood fluke).
   1546..1650    +  promoter       AmpR promoter: bla
   1641..1721    -  CDS            int (fragment): INT2_ECOLX - Protein inferred from homology: Swiss-Prot protein existence level 3. Putative integrase believed to be involved in the insertion of antibiotic resistance genes into plasmids and transposons. From Escherichia coli.
   1809..1865    +  CDS            GmR (fragment): gentamycin acetyltransferase; aacC1; confers resistance to gentamycin
   1872..2660    +  CDS            aadA: S3AD_ECOLX - Experimental evidence at protein level: Swiss-Prot protein existence level 1. Mediates bacterial resistance to the antibiotics streptomycin and spectinomycin. From Escherichia coli.
   2834..485     +  rep_origin     ori (across the origin): high-copy-number ColE1/pMB1/pBR322/pUC origin of replication
>Addgene plasmid #218018 | pMBS-864 | addgene full sequence | sequence record 434859 | Addgene NGS Result
CGAAGGTAACTGGCTTCAGCAGAGCGCAGATACCAAATACTGTTCTTCTAGTGTAGCCGTAGTTAGGCCA
CCACTTCAAGAACTCTGTAGCACCGCCTACATACCTCGCTCTGCTAATCCTGTTACCAGTGGCTGCTGCC
AGTGGCGATAAGTCGTGTCTTACCGGGTTGGACTCAAGACGATAGTTACCGGATAAGGCGCAGCGGTCGG
GCTGAACGGGGGGTTCGTGCACACAGCCCAGCTTGGAGCGAACGACCTACACCGAACTGAGATACCTACA
GCGTGAGCTATGAGAAAGCGCCACGCTTCCCGAAGGGAGAAAGGCGGACAGGTATCCGGTAAGCGGCAGG
GTCGGAACAGGAGAGCGCACGAGGGAGCTTCCAGGGGGAAACGCCTGGTATCTTTATAGTCCTGTCGGGT
TTCGCCACCTCTGACTTGAGCGTCGATTTTTGTGATGCTCGTCAGGGGGGCGGAGCCTATGGAAAAACGC
CAGCAACGCGGCCTTTTTACGGTTCCTGGCCTTTTGCTGGCCTTTTGCTCACATGTTCTTTCCTGCGTTA
TCCCCTGATTCTGTGGATAACCGTATTACCGCCTTTGAGTGAGCTGATACCGCTCGCCGCAGCCGAACGA
CCGAGCGCAGCGAGTCAGTGAGCGAGGAAGCGGAAGAGCGCCCAATACGCAAACCGCCTCTCCCCGCGCG
TTGGCCGATTCATTAATCACTCTGTGGTCTCATTCGGAGAACCTGTACTTCCAGAGCATGAGCCCGATCC
TGGGCTACTGGAAGATCAAGGGCCTGGTGCAGCCGACGCGCCTGCTGCTGGAGTACCTGGAGGAGAAGTA
CGAGGAGCACCTGTACGAGCGCGACGAGGGCGACAAGTGGCGCAACAAGAAGTTCGAGCTGGGCCTGGAG
TTCCCGAACCTGCCGTACTACATCGACGGCGACGTGAAGCTGACGCAGAGCATGGCGATCATCCGCTACA
TCGCGGACAAGCACAACATGCTGGGCGGCTGCCCGAAGGAGCGCGCGGAGATCAGCATGCTGGAGGGCGC
GGTGCTGGACATCCGCTACGGCGTGAGCCGCATCGCGTACAGCAAGGACTTCGAGACGCTGAAGGTGGAC
TTCCTGAGCAAGCTGCCGGAGATGCTGAAGATGTTCGAGGACCGCCTGTGCCACAAGACGTACCTGAACG
GCGACCACGTGACGCACCCGGACTTCATGCTGTACGACGCGCTGGACGTGGTGCTGTACATGGACCCGAT
GTGCCTGGACGCGTTCCCGAAGCTGGTGTGCTTCAAGAAGCGCATCGAGGCGATCCCGCAGATCGACAAG
TACCTGAAGAGCAGCAAGTACATCGCGTGGCCGCTGCAGGGCTGGCAGGCGACGTTCGGCGGCGGCGACC
ACCCGCCGAAGAGCGACTAAGCTTTGAGACCACGAAGTGGCTCTTCAGTGGACGAAAGGGCCTCGTGATA
CGCCTATTTTTATAGGTTAATGTCATGATAATAATGGTTTCTTAGACGTCAGGTGGCACTTTTCGGGGAA
ATGTGCGCGGAACCCCTATTTGTTTATTTTTCTAAATACATTCAAATATGTATCCGCTCATGAGACAATA
ACCCTGATAAATGCTTCAATAATATTGAAAAAGGAAGAGTATGCGCTCACGCAACTGGTCCAGAACCTTG
ACCGAACGCAGCGGTGGTAACGGCGCAGTGGCGGTTTTCATGGCTTGTTATGACTGTTTTTTTTTGGGGT
ACAGTCTATGCCTCGGGCATCCAAGCAGCAAGCGCGTTACGCCGTGGGTCGATGTTTGATGTTATGGAGC
AGCAACGATGTTACGCAGCAGGGCAGTCGCCCTAAAACAAAGTTAAACATCATGAGGGAAGCGGTGATCG
CCGAAGTATCGACTCAACTATCAGAGGTAGTTGGCGTCATCGAGCGCCATCTCGAACCGACGTTGCTGGC
CGTACATTTGTACGGCTCCGCAGTGGATGGCGGCCTGAAGCCACACAGCGATATTGATTTGCTGGTTACG
GTGACCGTAAGGCTTGATGAAACAACGCGGCGAGCTTTGATCAACGACCTTTTGGAAACTTCGGCTTCCC
CTGGAGAGAGCGAGATTCTCCGCGCTGTAGAAGTCACCATTGTTGTGCACGACGACATCATTCCGTGGCG
TTATCCAGCTAAGCGCGAACTGCAATTTGGAGAATGGCAGCGCAATGACATTCTTGCAGGTATCTTCGAG
CCAGCCACGATCGACATTGATCTGGCTATCTTGCTGACAAAAGCAAGAGAACATAGCGTTGCCTTGGTAG
GTCCAGCGGCGGAGGAACTCTTTGATCCGGTTCCTGAACAGGATCTATTTGAGGCGCTAAATGAAACCTT
AACGCTATGGAACTCGCCGCCCGACTGGGCTGGCGATGAGCGAAATGTAGTGCTTACGTTGTCCCGCATT
TGGTACAGCGCAGTAACCGGCAAAATCGCGCCGAAGGATGTCGCTGCCGACTGGGCAATGGAGCGCCTGC
CGGCCCAGTATCAGCCCGTCATACTTGAAGCTAGACAGGCTTATCTTGGACAAGAAGAAGATCGCTTGGC
CTCGCGCGCAGATCAGTTGGAAGAATTTGTCCATTACGTAAAAGGCGAGATCACCAAGGTAGTCGGCAAA
TAACTGTCAGACCAAGTTTACTCATATATACTTTAGATTGATTTAAAACTTCATTTTTAATTTAAAAGGA
TCTAGGTGAAGATCCTTTTTGATAATCTCATGACCAAAATCCCTTAACGTGAGTTTTCGTTCCACTGAGC
GTCAGACCCCGTAGAAAAGATCAAAGGATCTTCTTGAGATCCTTTTTTTCTGCGCGTAATCTGCTGCTTG
CAAACAAAAAAACCACCGCTACCAGCGGTGGTTTGTTTGCCGGATCAAGAGCTACCAACTCTTTTTC
